Addgene plasmid #161994: mCherry-C1 SNX9 KR mutant K267N R327N
Purpose: Mammalian expression vector containing a PIP-binding defective mutant of SNX9. Also contains mCherry tag
Depositing lab: David Bryant. Publication: The phospholipid PI(3,4)P2 is an apical identity determinant. Roman-Fernandez A, Roignot J, Sandilands E, Nacke M, Mansour MA, McGarry L, Shanks E, Mostov KE, Bryant DM. Nat Commun. 2018 Nov 28;9(1):5041. doi: 10.1038/s41467-018-07464-8. PubMed 30487552.
Backbone
  Vector backbone: pmCherry-C1
  Vector type: Mammalian Expression
  Selectable markers: Neomycin (select with G418)
Growth in bacteria
  Bacterial resistance: Kanamycin, 50 μg/mL
  Growth temperature: 37°C
  Growth strain: NEB Stable
  Copy number: High Copy
Gene/Insert
  Gene/Insert name: SNX9
  Species: M. musculus (mouse)
  Mutation: K267N R327N
  Entrez Gene: Snx9 (a.k.a. 2700073N08Rik, SD, SDP1, SH3P, SH3PX1)
  Tag / fusion protein: mCherry (N terminal on backbone)
  Cloning method: Ligation Independent Cloning
Terms and licenses: Academic/Nonprofit Terms; Industry Terms: Not Available to Industry
How to cite: mCherry-C1 SNX9 KR mutant K267N R327N was a gift from David Bryant (Addgene plasmid # 161994 ; http://n2t.net/addgene:161994 ; RRID:Addgene_161994)
