[The description below was written by a language model from this plasmid's Addgene catalogue record and pLannotate feature annotations shown in this document.]
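Description:
mCherry-C1 SNX9 KR mutant K267N R327N is a mammalian expression plasmid built on the pmCherry-C1 backbone, about 6.5 kb according to the full sequencing record. It is maintained in bacteria at high copy through a ColE1/pUC-type origin, and it also carries an f1 phage origin. A single Tn5 aminoglycoside phosphotransferase gene (NeoR/KanR) provides selection in both hosts. A bacterial bla-type promoter placed directly upstream of the SV40 enhancer/early promoter drives this gene, so it confers kanamycin resistance in E. coli and G418 resistance in transfected mammalian cells. The HSV TK polyadenylation signal terminates the cassette. The short ble, large T antigen and bGH poly(A) fragments in the annotation are probably incidental sequence matches within the backbone, not functional elements.

The payload is a fusion protein expressed from the human CMV immediate-early enhancer and promoter. The mCherry coding sequence comes first, followed after a short linker by mouse Snx9 (sorting nexin 9), so the monomeric red fluorescent protein sits at the N terminus of SNX9. The SV40 poly(A) signal downstream of the remnant multiple cloning site terminates the transcript. The insert was introduced by ligation-independent cloning and carries two substitutions, K267N and R327N, which the record describes as making SNX9 defective in phosphoinositide (PIP) binding. SNX9 acts in endocytosis and vesicle trafficking. This construct therefore allows live or fixed-cell imaging of a lipid-binding-deficient version, typically as a comparison for wild-type SNX9 when testing whether membrane recruitment or function depends on phosphoinositide interaction. The associated publication studied PI(3,4)P2 as a determinant of apical membrane identity.
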