Features (pLannotate 1.2.2; 15 found; start..end, strand, type, name):
     89..392     +  enhancer       CMV enhancer: human cytomegalovirus immediate early enhancer
    393..596     +  promoter       CMV promoter: human cytomegalovirus (CMV) immediate early promoter
    628..1335    +  CDS            mCherry: mCherry is a basic (constitutively fluorescent) red fluorescent protein published in 2004, derived from Discosoma sp.. It is reported to be a very rapidly-maturing monomer with low acid sensitivity.
   1354..3138    +  CDS            Snx9: SNX9_MOUSE - Experimental evidence at protein level: Swiss-Prot protein existence level 1. Involved in endocytosis and intracellular vesicle trafficking, both during interphase and at the end of mitosis. Required for efficient progress through mitosis and cytokinesis. Required for normal formation of the cleavage furrow at the end of mitosis. Plays a role in endocytosis via clathrin-coated pits, but also clathrin- independent, actin-dependent fluid-phase endocytosis. Plays a role in macropinocytosis. Promotes internalization of TNFR. Promotes degradation of EGFR after EGF signaling. Stimulates
   3159..3185    +  misc_feature   MCS (fragment): multiple cloning site
   3202..3286    +  CDS            large T antigen (fragment): large T antigen from SV40 (simian virus 40)
   3309..3430    +  polyA_signal   SV40 poly(A) signal: SV40 polyadenylation signal
   3464..3892    -  rep_origin     f1 ori (sequence partly withheld): f1 bacteriophage origin of replication; arrow indicates direction of (+) strand synthesis
   3919..4023    +  promoter       AmpR promoter: bla
   4025..4382    +  promoter       SV40 promoter: SV40 enhancer and early promoter
   4417..5211    +  CDS            NeoR/KanR: aminoglycoside phosphotransferase from Tn5; aph(3')-II (or nptII); confers resistance to neomycin, kanamycin, and G418 (Geneticin®)
   5232..5384    +  CDS            ble (fragment): BLE_KLEPN - Experimental evidence at protein level: Swiss-Prot protein existence level 1. Binding protein with a strong affinity to the bleomycin family of antibiotics. Binds to CL990; an antimitotic-antibiotic compound. From Klebsiella pneumoniae.
   5443..5490    +  polyA_signal   HSV TK poly(A) signal: herpes simplex virus thymidine kinase polyadenylation signal (Cole and Stacy, 1985)
   5581..5597    -  polyA_signal   bGH poly(A) signal (fragment): bovine growth hormone polyadenylation signal
   5819..6407    +  rep_origin     ori: high-copy-number ColE1/pMB1/pBR322/pUC origin of replication
>Addgene plasmid #161994 | mCherry-C1 SNX9 KR mutant K267N R327N | addgene full sequence | sequence record 318809 | Addgene NGS Result
TGTGGATAACCGTATTACCGCCATGCATTAGTTATTAATAGTAATCAATTACGGGGTCATTAGTTCATAG
CCCATATATGGAGTTCCGCGTTACATAACTTACGGTAAATGGCCCGCCTGGCTGACCGCCCAACGACCCC
CGCCCATTGACGTCAATAATGACGTATGTTCCCATAGTAACGCCAATAGGGACTTTCCATTGACGTCAAT
GGGTGGAGTATTTACGGTAAACTGCCCACTTGGCAGTACATCAAGTGTATCATATGCCAAGTACGCCCCC
TATTGACGTCAATGACGGTAAATGGCCCGCCTGGCATTATGCCCAGTACATGACCTTATGGGACTTTCCT
ACTTGGCAGTACATCTACGTATTAGTCATCGCTATTACCATGGTGATGCGGTTTTGGCAGTACATCAATG
GGCGTGGATAGCGGTTTGACTCACGGGGATTTCCAAGTCTCCACCCCATTGACGTCAATGGGAGTTTGTT
TTGGCACCAAAATCAACGGGACTTTCCAAAATGTCGTAACAACTCCGCCCCATTGACGCAAATGGGCGGT
AGGCGTGTACGGTGGGAGGTCTATATAAGCAGAGCTGGTTTAGTGAACCGTCAGATCCGCTAGCACCATG
GTGAGCAAGGGCGAGGAGGATAACATGGCCATCATCAAGGAGTTCATGCGCTTCAAGGTGCACATGGAGG
GCTCCGTGAACGGCCACGAGTTCGAGATCGAGGGCGAGGGCGAGGGCCGCCCCTACGAGGGCACCCAGAC
CGCCAAGCTGAAGGTGACCAAGGGTGGCCCCCTGCCCTTCGCCTGGGACATCCTGTCCCCTCAGTTCATG
TACGGCTCCAAGGCCTACGTGAAGCACCCCGCCGACATCCCCGACTACTTGAAGCTGTCCTTCCCCGAGG
GCTTCAAGTGGGAGCGCGTGATGAACTTCGAGGACGGCGGCGTGGTGACCGTGACCCAGGACTCCTCCCT
GCAGGACGGCGAGTTCATCTACAAGGTGAAGCTGCGCGGCACCAACTTCCCCTCCGACGGCCCCGTAATG
CAGAAGAAGACCATGGGCTGGGAGGCCTCCTCCGAGCGGATGTACCCCGAGGACGGCGCCCTGAAGGGCG
AGATCAAGCAGAGGCTGAAGCTGAAGGACGGCGGCCACTACGACGCTGAGGTCAAGACCACCTACAAGGC
CAAGAAGCCCGTGCAGCTGCCCGGCGCCTACAACGTCAACATCAAGTTGGACATCACCTCCCACAACGAG
GACTACACCATCGTGGAACAGTACGAACGCGCCGAGGGCCGCCACTCCACCGGCGGCATGGACGAGCTGT
ACAAGTCCGGACTCAGATCTACCATGGCCACCAAGGCTCGGGTCATGTACGACTTTGCTGCTGAGCCTGG
AAACAATGAGCTGACCGTTACTGAAGGAGAAATCATCACAGTTACAAACCCGAATGTTGGTGGAGGATGG
CTGGAAGGAAAGAACAACAAAGGAGAGCAGGGGCTTGTTCCTACTGACTACGTGGAAATTTTACCAAACG
ATGGAAAAGATCCGTTTTCTTGTGGGAATTCAGTAGCCGACCAAGCTTTCCTCGATTCCCTGACAGCTAG
CACAGCTCAAACCAACTCATCTTCTGCCAACAGCAATAACCAGGTTGGTGGTGGCAATGACCCCTGGACA
GCCTGGAATGCTCCCAAACCTGGGAACTGGGACAGCTCCGATGCCTGGGGCTCCAGGACAGACGGAACTA
GCGCTCAGAGGAACAGCAGCGCCAACAACTGGGACACGGGCTTTGGCCACCCACAGGCCTACCAAGGACC
AGCAACTGGTGATGATGACGAATGGGATGAAGACTGGGACGACCCCAAGTCCTCCTCACCTTACTTCAAG
GATTCAGAACCAGCTGAAGCAGGGGGCATCCAGCGGGGAAACAGTCGTGCGGGTGCCTCCTCCATGAAGC
TGCCCCTTAACAAATTTCCTGGATTTGCAAAACCTGGCATGGAGCAGTACTTGTTGGCCAAGCAGCTAGC
AAAACCCAAAGAGAAAATCGCCATCATCGTTGGAGATTATGGCCCTATGTGGGTTTATCCTACCTCTACG
TTTGACTGTGTGGTAGCTGATCCCCGGAAAGGTTCCAAAATGTACGGTCTGAATAGCTACATTGAGTATC
AGCTAACACCCACTAACACTAACCGATCTGTAAACCACAGATATAAGCACTTTGATTGGTTATATGAGCG
TCTCCTGGTTAAGTTTGGGTCTGCCATTCCGATCCCTTCTCTTCCAGACAAGCAGGTCACAGGTCGCTTT
GAAGAGGAATTTATCAAAATGAATATGGAGCGGCTCCAGGCCTGGATGACCAGGATGTGCCGGCACCCGG
TGGTGTCAGAAAGTGAAGTTTTCCAGCAGTTCCTGAATTTCCGAGATGAGAAGGAATGGAAGACTGGAAA
GAGGAAGGCTGAGAAAGACGAACTGGTGGGAGTGATGATATTTTCCACCATGGAACCAGAGGCTCCTGAC
TTGGATTTGATAGAAATAGAACAGAAGTGTGACGCTGTGGGGAAGTTCACCAAGGCCATGGATGACGGCG
TGAAGGAGCTGCTGACGGTGGGGCAGGAGCACTGGAAGCGCTGCACAGGGCCCTTACCCAAGGAGTATCA
GAAGATAGGGAAGGCTCTGCAGAGCTTAGCGGCAGTGTTCAGCTCCAGCGGTTATCAAGGAGAGACCGAC
CTTAACGATGCAATCACAGAAGCTGGGAAGACGTATGAGGAGATCGCCAGCCTTGTGGCAGAGCAGCCAA
AGAAGGACCTCCACTTCCTGATGGAGTGCAACCATGAGTACAAAGGCTTTCTCGGCTGCTTCCCGGACAT
CATTGGTGCCCACAAGGGAGCAATAGAAAAAGTGAAAGAAAGTGATAAGCTGGTTGCAACTAGTAAAATT
ACTCCCCAAGACAAGCAGACCATGGTGAAGAGAGTTGGCACCATGTCTTACGCTCTGCAAGCTGAGATGA
ATCACTTTCACAGTAACCGGATCTATGATTACAACAGTGTCATCCGCCTCTACCTGGAGCAGCAAGTGCA
GTTCTATGAAACAATCGCAGAAAAGCTGAGGCAGGCCCTCAGCCGCTTCCCGGTTATGGGTTCTTCAGGA
TCATCCGGGTCGACGGTACCGCGGGCCCGGGATCCACCGGATCTAGATAACTGATCATAATCAGCCATAC
CACATTTGTAGAGGTTTTACTTGCTTTAAAAAACCTCCCACACCTCCCCCTGAACCTGAAACATAAAATG
AATGCAATTGTTGTTGTTAACTTGTTTATTGCAGCTTATAATGGTTACAAATAAAGCAATAGCATCACAA
ATTTCACAAATAAAGCATTTTTTTCACTGCATTCTAGTTGTGGTTTGTCCAAACTCATCAATGTATCTTA
ACGCGTAAATTGTAAGCGTTAATATTTTGTTAAAATTCGCGTTAAATTTTTGTTAAATCAGCTCATTTTT
TAACCAATAGGCCGAAATCGGCAAAATCCCTTATAAATCAAAAGAATAGACCGAGATAGGGT
[37 nt withheld, positions 3563-3599]
AAAGAACGTGGACTCCAACGTCAAAGG
[49 nt withheld, positions 3627-3675]
T
[91 nt withheld, positions 3677-3767]
G
[124 nt withheld, positions 3769-3892]
CAGGTGGCACTTTTCGGGGAAATGTGCGCGGAACCCCTATTTGTTTATTTTTCTAAATACATTCAAATAT
GTATCCGCTCATGAGACAATAACCCTGATAAATGCTTCAATAATATTGAAAAAGGAAGAGTCCTGAGGCG
GAAAGAACCAGCTGTGGAATGTGTGTCAGTTAGGGTGTGGAAAGTCCCCAGGCTCCCCAGCAGGCAGAAG
TATGCAAAGCATGCATCTCAATTAGTCAGCAACCAGGTGTGGAAAGTCCCCAGGCTCCCCAGCAGGCAGA
AGTATGCAAAGCATGCATCTCAATTAGTCAGCAACCATAGTCCCGCCCCTAACTCCGCCCATCCCGCCCC
TAACTCCGCCCAGTTCCGCCCATTCTCCGCCCCATGGCTGACTAATTTTTTTTATTTATGCAGAGGCCGA
GGCCGCCTCGGCCTCTGAGCTATTCCAGAAGTAGTGAGGAGGCTTTTTTGGAGGCCTAGGCTTTTGCAAA
GATCGATCAAGAGACAGGATGAGGATCGTTTCGCATGATTGAACAAGATGGATTGCACGCAGGTTCTCCG
GCCGCTTGGGTGGAGAGGCTATTCGGCTATGACTGGGCACAACAGACAATCGGCTGCTCTGATGCCGCCG
TGTTCCGGCTGTCAGCGCAGGGGCGCCCGGTTCTTTTTGTCAAGACCGACCTGTCCGGTGCCCTGAATGA
ACTGCAAGACGAGGCAGCGCGGCTATCGTGGCTGGCCACGACGGGCGTTCCTTGCGCAGCTGTGCTCGAC
GTTGTCACTGAAGCGGGAAGGGACTGGCTGCTATTGGGCGAAGTGCCGGGGCAGGATCTCCTGTCATCTC
ACCTTGCTCCTGCCGAGAAAGTATCCATCATGGCTGATGCAATGCGGCGGCTGCATACGCTTGATCCGGC
TACCTGCCCATTCGACCACCAAGCGAAACATCGCATCGAGCGAGCACGTACTCGGATGGAAGCCGGTCTT
GTCGATCAGGATGATCTGGACGAAGAGCATCAGGGGCTCGCGCCAGCCGAACTGTTCGCCAGGCTCAAGG
CGAGCATGCCCGACGGCGAGGATCTCGTCGTGACCCATGGCGATGCCTGCTTGCCGAATATCATGGTGGA
AAATGGCCGCTTTTCTGGATTCATCGACTGTGGCCGGCTGGGTGTGGCGGACCGCTATCAGGACATAGCG
TTGGCTACCCGTGATATTGCTGAAGAGCTTGGCGGCGAATGGGCTGACCGCTTCCTCGTGCTTTACGGTA
TCGCCGCTCCCGATTCGCAGCGCATCGCCTTCTATCGCCTTCTTGACGAGTTCTTCTGAGCGGGACTCTG
GGGTTCGAAATGACCGACCAAGCGACGCCCAACCTGCCATCACGAGATTTCGATTCCACCGCCGCCTTCT
ATGAAAGGTTGGGCTTCGGAATCGTTTTCCGGGACGCCGGCTGGATGATCCTCCAGCGCGGGGATCTCAT
GCTGGAGTTCTTCGCCCACCCTAGGGGGAGGCTAACTGAAACACGGAAGGAGACAATACCGGAAGGAACC
CGCGCTATGACGGCAATAAAAAGACAGAATAAAACGCACGGTGTTGGGTCGTTTGTTCATAAACGCGGGG
TTCGGTCCCAGGGCTGGCACTCTGTCGATACCCCACCGAGACCCCATTGGGGCCAATACGCCCGCGTTTC
TTCCTTTTCCCCACCCCACCCCCCAAGTTCGGGTGAAGGCCCAGGGCTCGCAGCCAACGTCGGGGCGGCA
GGCCCTGCCATAGCCTCAGGTTACTCATATATACTTTAGATTGATTTAAAACTTCATTTTTAATTTAAAA
GGATCTAGGTGAAGATCCTTTTTGATAATCTCATGACCAAAATCCCTTAACGTGAGTTTTCGTTCCACTG
AGCGTCAGACCCCGTAGAAAAGATCAAAGGATCTTCTTGAGATCCTTTTTTTCTGCGCGTAATCTGCTGC
TTGCAAACAAAAAAACCACCGCTACCAGCGGTGGTTTGTTTGCCGGATCAAGAGCTACCAACTCTTTTTC
CGAAGGTAACTGGCTTCAGCAGAGCGCAGATACCAAATACTGTTCTTCTAGTGTAGCCGTAGTTAGGCCA
CCACTTCAAGAACTCTGTAGCACCGCCTACATACCTCGCTCTGCTAATCCTGTTACCAGTGGCTGCTGCC
AGTGGCGATAAGTCGTGTCTTACCGGGTTGGACTCAAGACGATAGTTACCGGATAAGGCGCAGCGGTCGG
GCTGAACGGGGGGTTCGTGCACACAGCCCAGCTTGGAGCGAACGACCTACACCGAACTGAGATACCTACA
GCGTGAGCTATGAGAAAGCGCCACGCTTCCCGAAGGGAGAAAGGCGGACAGGTATCCGGTAAGCGGCAGG
GTCGGAACAGGAGAGCGCACGAGGGAGCTTCCAGGGGGAAACGCCTGGTATCTTTATAGTCCTGTCGGGT
TTCGCCACCTCTGACTTGAGCGTCGATTTTTGTGATGCTCGTCAGGGGGGCGGAGCCTATGGAAAAACGC
CAGCAACGCGGCCTTTTTACGGTTCCTGGCCTTTTGCTGGCCTTTTGCTCACATGTTCTTTCCTGCGTTA
TCCCCTGATTC
