>Addgene plasmid #161994 | mCherry-C1 SNX9 KR mutant K267N R327N | depositor partial sequence | sequence record 314210 | mCherry - Snx9 RYK mutant
TAGTTATTAATAGTAATCAATTACGGGGTCATTAGTTCATAGCCCATATATGGAGTTCCGCGTTACATAA
CTTACGGTAAATGGCCCGCCTGGCTGACCGCCCAACGACCCCCGCCCATTGACGTCAATAATGACGTATG
TTCCCATAGTAACGCCAATAGGGACTTTCCATTGACGTCAATGGGTGGAGTATTTACGGTAAACTGCCCA
CTTGGCAGTACATCAAGTGTATCATATGCCAAGTACGCCCCCTATTGACGTCAATGACGGTAAATGGCCC
GCCTGGCATTATGCCCAGTACATGACCTTATGGGACTTTCCTACTTGGCAGTACATCTACGTATTAGTCA
TCGCTATTACCATGGTGATGCGGTTTTGGCAGTACATCAATGGGCGTGGATAGCGGTTTGACTCACGGGG
ATTTCCAAGTCTCCACCCCATTGACGTCAATGGGAGTTTGTTTTGGCACCAAAATCAACGGGACTTTCCA
AAATGTCGTAACAACTCCGCCCCATTGACGCAAATGGGCGGTAGGCGTGTACGGTGGGAGGTCTATATAA
GCAGAGCTGGTTTAGTGAACCGTCAGATCCGCTAGCGCTACCGGTCGCCACCATGGTGAGCAAGGGCGAG
GAGGATAACATGGCCATCATCAAGGAGTTCATGCGCTTCAAGGTGCACATGGAGGGCTCCGTGAACGGCC
ACGAGTTCGAGATCGAGGGCGAGGGCGAGGGCCGCCCCTACGAGGGCACCCAGACCGCCAAGCTGAAGGT
GACCAAGGGTGGCCCCCTGCCCTTCGCCTGGGACATCCTGTCCCCTCAGTTCATGTACGGCTCCAAGGCC
TACGTGAAGCACCCCGCCGACATCCCCGACTACTTGAAGCTGTCCTTCCCCGAGGGCTTCAAGTGGGAGC
GCGTGATGAACTTCGAGGACGGCGGCGTGGTGACCGTGACCCAGGACTCCTCCCTGCAGGACGGCGAGTT
CATCTACAAGGTGAAGCTGCGCGGCACCAACTTCCCCTCCGACGGCCCCGTAATGCAGAAGAAGACCATG
GGCTGGGAGGCCTCCTCCGAGCGGATGTACCCCGAGGACGGCGCCCTGAAGGGCGAGATCAAGCAGAGGC
TGAAGCTGAAGGACGGCGGCCACTACGACGCTGAGGTCAAGACCACCTACAAGGCCAAGAAGCCCGTGCA
GCTGCCCGGCGCCTACAACGTCAACATCAAGTTGGACATCACCTCCCACAACGAGGACTACACCATCGTG
GAACAGTACGAACGCGCCGAGGGCCGCCACTCCACCGGCGGCATGGACGAGCTGTACAAGTCCGGACTCA
GATCTACCATGGCCACCAAGGCTCGGGTCATGTACGACTTTGCTGCTGAGCCTGGAAACAATGAGCTGAC
CGTTACTGAAGGAGAAATCATCACAGTTACAAACCCGAATGTTGGTGGAGGATGGCTGGAAGGAAAGAAC
AACAAAGGAGAGCAGGGGCTTGTTCCTACTGACTACGTGGAAATTTTACCAAACGATGGAAAAGATCCGT
TTTCTTGTGGGAATTCAGTAGCCGACCAAGCTTTCCTCGATTCCCTGACAGCTAGCACAGCTCAAACCAA
CTCATCTTCTGCCAACAGCAATAACCAGGTTGGTGGTGGCAATGACCCCTGGACAGCCTGGAATGCTCCC
AAACCTGGGAACTGGGACAGCTCCGATGCCTGGGGCTCCAGGACAGACGGAACTAGCGCTCAGAGGAACA
GCAGCGCCAACAACTGGGACACGGGCTTTGGCCACCCACAGGCCTACCAAGGACCAGCAACTGGTGATGA
TGACGAATGGGATGAAGACTGGGACGACCCCAAGTCCTCCTCACCTTACTTCAAGGATTCAGAACCAGCT
GAAGCAGGGGGCATCCAGCGGGGAAACAGTCGTGCGGGTGCCTCCTCCATGAAGCTGCCCCTTAACAAAT
TTCCTGGATTTGCAAAACCTGGCATGGAGCAGTACTTGTTGGCCAAGCAGCTAGCAAAACCCAAAGAGAA
AATCGCCATCATCGTTGGAGATTATGGCCCTATGTGGGTTTATCCTACCTCTACGTTTGACTGTGTGGTA
GCTGATCCCCGGAAAGGTTCCAAAATGTACGGTCTGAATAGCTACATTGAGTATCAGCTAACACCCACTA
ACACTAACCGATCTGTAAACCACGCAGCTGCGCACTTTGATTGGTTATATGAGCGTCTCCTGGTTAAGTT
TGGGTCTGCCATTCCGATCCCTTCTCTTCCAGACAAGCAGGTCACAGGTCGCTTTGAAGAGGAATTTATC
AAAATGAATATGGAGCGGCTCCAGGCCTGGATGACCAGGATGTGCCGGCACCCGGTGGTGTCAGAAAGTG
AAGTTTTCCAGCAGTTCCTGAATTTCCGAGATGAGAAGGAATGGAAGACTGGAAAGAGGAAGGCTGAGAA
AGACGAACTGGTGGGAGTGATGATATTTTCCACCATGGAACCAGAGGCTCCTGACTTGGATTTGATAGAA
ATAGAACAGAAGTGTGACGCTGTGGGGAAGTTCACCAAGGCCATGGATGACGGCGTGAAGGAGCTGCTGA
CGGTGGGGCAGGAGCACTGGAAGCGCTGCACAGGGCCCTTACCCAAGGAGTATCAGAAGATAGGGAAGGC
TCTGCAGAGCTTAGCGGCAGTGTTCAGCTCCAGCGGTTATCAAGGAGAGACCGACCTTAACGATGCAATC
ACAGAAGCTGGGAAGACGTATGAGGAGATCGCCAGCCTTGTGGCAGAGCAGCCAAAGAAGGACCTCCACT
TCCTGATGGAGTGCAACCATGAGTACAAAGGCTTTCTCGGCTGCTTCCCGGACATCATTGGTGCCCACAA
GGGAGCAATAGAAAAAGTGAAAGAAAGTGATAAGCTGGTTGCAACTAGTAAAATTACTCCCCAAGACAAG
CAGACCATGGTGAAGAGAGTTGGCACCATGTCTTACGCTCTGCAAGCTGAGATGAATCACTTTCACAGTA
ACCGGATCTATGATTACAACAGTGTCATCCGCCTCTACCTGGAGCAGCAAGTGCAGTTCTATGAAACAAT
CGCAGAAAAGCTGAGGCAGGCCCTCAGCCGCTTCCCGGTTATGGGTTCTTCAGGATCATCCGGGTCGACG
GTACCGCGGGCCCGGGATCCACCGGATCTAGATAACTGATCATAATCAGCCATACCACATTTGTAGAGGT
TTTACTTGCTTTAAAAAACCTCCCACACCTCCCCCTGAACCTGAAACATAAAATGAATGCAATTGTTGTT
GTTAACTTGTTTATTGCAGCTTATAATGGTTACAAATAAAGCAATAGCATCACAAATTTCACAAATAAAG
CATTTTTTTCACTGCATTCTAGTTGTGGTTTGTCCAAACTCATCAATGTATCTTAACGCGTAAATTGTAA
GCGTTAATATTTTGTTAAAATTCGCGTTAAATTTTTGTTAAATCAGCTCATTTTTTAACCAATAGGCCGA
AATCGGCAAAAT
